>Addgene plasmid #1026 | pcDNA-f:PGC1 | depositor full sequence | sequence record 2 | Author sequence
GACGGATCGGGAGATCTCCCGATCCCCTATGGTCGACTCTCAGTACAATCTGCTCTGATGCCGCATAGTT
AAGCCAGTATCTGCTCCCTGCTTGTGTGTTGGAGGTCGCTGAGTAGTGCGCGAGCAAAATTTAAGCTACA
ACAAGGCAAGGCTTGACCGACAATTGCATGAAGAATCTGCTTAGGGTTAGGCGTTTTGCGCTGCTTCGCG
ATGTACGGGCCAGATATACGCGTTGACATTGATTATTGACTAGTTATTAATAGTAATCAATTACGGGGTC
ATTAGTTCATAGCCCATATATGGAGTTCCGCGTTACATAACTTACGGTAAATGGCCCGCCTGGCTGACCG
CCCAACGACCCCCGCCCATTGACGTCAATAATGACGTATGTTCCCATAGTAACGCCAATAGGGACTTTCC
ATTGACGTCAATGGGTGGACTATTTACGGTAAACTGCCCACTTGGCAGTACATCAAGTGTATCATATGCC
AAGTACGCCCCCTATTGACGTCAATGACGGTAAATGGCCCGCCTGGCATTATGCCCAGTACATGACCTTA
TGGGACTTTCCTACTTGGCAGTACATCTACGTATTAGTCATCGCTATTACCATGGTGATGCGGTTTTGGC
AGTACATCAATGGGCGTGGATAGCGGTTTGACTCACGGGGATTTCCAAGTCTCCACCCCATTGACGTCAA
TGGGAGTTTGTTTTGGCACCAAAATCAACGGGACTTTCCAAAATGTCGTAACAACTCCGCCCCATTGACG
CAAATGGGCGGTAGGCGTGTACGGTGGGAGGTCTATATAAGCAGAGCTCTCTGGCTAACTAGAGAACCCA
CTGCTTACTGGCTTATCGAAATTAATACGACTCACTATAGGGAGACCCAAGCTGGCTAGTTAAGCTTGGT
ACCGAGCTCGGATCCACTAGTCCAGTGTGGTGGAATTCTGCAGATATCCGGATCACCACCATGGACTACA
AAGACGATGACGATAAAGCAAGAAGAGCATCTGTGGGATCCTGCAGCCAAGACTCTGTATGGAGTGACAT
AGAGTGTGCTGCTCTGGTTGGTGAGGACCAGCCTCTTTGCCCAGATCTTCCTGAACTTGACCTTTCTGAA
CTTGATGTGAATGACTTGGATACAGACAGCTTTCTGGGTGGATTGAAGTGGTGTAGCGACCAATCGGAAA
TCATATCCAACCAGTACAACAATGAGCCTGCGAACATATTTGAGAAGATAGATGAAGAGAATGAGGCAAA
CTTGCTAGCGGTCCTCACAGAGACACTGGACAGTCTCCCCGTGGATGAAGACGGATTGCCCTCATTTGAT
GCACTGACAGATGGAGCCGTGACCACTGACAACGAGGCCAGTCCTTCCTCCATGCCTGACGGCACCCCTC
CCCCTCAGGAGGCAGAAGAGCCGTCTCTACTTAAGAAGCTCTTACTGGCACCAGCCAACACTCAGCTCAG
CTACAATGAATGCAGCGGTCTTAGCACTCAGAACCATGCAGCAAACCACACCCACAGGATCAGAACAAAC
CCTGCCATTGTTAAGACCGAGAATTCATGGAGCAATAAAGCGAAGAGCATTTGTCAACAGCAAAAGCCAC
AAAGACGTCCCTGCTCAGAGCTTCTCAAGTATCTGACCACAAACGATGACCCTCCTCACACCAAACCCAC
AGAAAACAGGAACAGCAGCAGAGACAAATGTGCTTCCAAAAAGAAGTCCCATACACAACCGCAGTCGCAA
CATGCTCAAGCCAAACCAACAACTTTATCTCTTCCTCTGACCCCAGAGTCACCAAATGACCCCAAGGGTT
CCCCATTTGAGAACAAGACTATTGAGCGAACCTTAAGTGTGGAACTCTCTGGAACTGCAGGCCTAACTCC
TCCCACAACTCCTCCTCATAAAGCCAACCAAGATAACCCTTTCAAGGCTTCGCCAAAGCTGAAGCCCTCT
TGCAAGACCGTGGTGCCACCGCCAACCAAGAGGGCCCGGTACAGTGAGTGTTCTGGTACCCAAGGCAGCC
ACTCCACCAAGAAAGGGCCCGAGCAATCTGAGTTGTACGCACAACTCAGCAAGTCCTCAGGGCTCAGCCG
AGGACACGAGGAAAGGAAGACTAAACGGCCCAGTCTCCGGCTGTTTGGTGACCATGACTACTGTCAGTCA
CTCAATTCCAAAACGGATATACTCATTAACATATCACAGGAGCTCCAAGACTCTAGACAACTAGACTTCA
AAGATGCCTCCTGTGACTGGCAGGGGCACATCTGTTCTTCCACAGATTCAGGCCAGTGCTACCTGAGAGA
GACTTTGGAGGCCAGCAAGCAGGTCTCTCCTTGCAGCACCAGAAAACAGCTCCAAGACCAGGAAATCCGA
GCGGAGCTGAACAAGCACTTCGGTCATCCCTGTCAAGCTGTGTTTGACGACAAATCAGACAAGACCAGTG
AACTAAGGGATGGCGACTTCAGTAATGAACAATTCTCCAAACTACCTGTGTTTATAAATTCAGGACTAGC
CATGGATGGCCTATTTGATGACAGTGAAGATGAAAGTGATAAACTGAGCTACCCTTGGGATGGCACGCAG
CCCTATTCATTGTTCGATGTGTCGCCTTCTTGCTCTTCCTTTAACTCTCCGTGTCGAGACTCAGTGTCAC
CACCGAAATCCTTATTTTCTCAAAGACCCCAAAGGATGCGCTCTCGTTCAAGATCCTTTTCTCGACACAG
GTCGTGTTCCCGATCACCATATTCCAGGTCAAGATCAAGGTCCCCAGGCAGTAGATCCTCTTCAAGATCC
TGTTACTACTATGAATCAAGCCACTACAGACACCGCACACACCGCAATTCTCCCTTGTATGTGAGATCAC
GTTCAAGGTCACCCTACAGCCGTAGGCCCAGGTACGACAGCTATGAAGCCTATGAGCACGAAAGGCTCAA
GAGGGATGAATACCGCAAAGAGCACGAGAAGCGGGAGTCTGAAAGGGCCAAACAGAGAGAGAGGCAGAAG
CAGAAAGCAATTGAAGAGCGCCGTGTGATTTACGTTGGTAAAATCAGACCTGACACAACGCGGACAGAAT
TGAGAGACCGCTTTGAAGTTTTTGGTGAAATTGAGGAATGCACCGTAAATCTGCGGGATGATGGAGACAG
CTATGGTTTCATCACCTACCGTTACACCTGTGACGCTTTCGCTGCTCTTGAGAATGGATATACTTTACGC
AGGTCGAACGAAACTGACTTCGAGCTGTACTTTTGTGGACGGAAGCAATTTTTCAAGTCTAACTATGCAG
ACCTAGATACCAACTCAGACGATTTTGACCCTGCTTCCACCAAGAGCAAGTATGACTCTCTGGATTTTGA
TAGTTTACTGAAGGAAGCTCAGAGAAGCTTGCGCAGGTAACTCGAGCATGCATCTAGTTAGTCAGTCTAG
ACTAGCTGACTAGAGGACCGGTCATCATCACCATCACCATTGAGTTTAAACCCGCTGATCAGCCTCGACT
GTGCCTTCTAGTTGCCAGCCATCTGTTGTTTGCCCCTCCCCCGTGCCTTCCTTGACCCTGGAAGGTGCCA
CTCCCACTGTCCTTTCCTAATAAAATGAGGAAATTGCATCGCATTGTCTGAGTAGGTGTCATTCTATTCT
GGGGGGTGGGGTGGGGCAGGACAGCAAGGGGGAGGATTGGGAAGACAATAGCAGGCATGCTGGGGATGCG
GTGGGCTCTATGGCTTCTGAGGCGGAAAGAACCAGCTGGGGCTCTAGGGGGTATCCCC
[124 nt withheld, positions 3769-3892]
C
[32 nt withheld, positions 3894-3925]
CA
[57 nt withheld, positions 3928-3984]
A
[49 nt withheld, positions 3986-4034]
CCTTTGACGTTGGAGTCCACGTTCTTT
[37 nt withheld, positions 4062-4098]
ACCCTATCTCGGTCTATTCTTTTGATTTATAAGGGATTTTGGGGATTTCGGCCTATTGGTTAAAAAATGA
GCTGATTTAACAAAAATTTAACGCGAATTAATTCTGTGGAATGTGTGTCAGTTAGGGTGTGGAAAGTCCC
CAGGCTCCCCAGGCAGGCAGAAGTATGCAAAGCATGCATCTCAATTAGTCAGCAACCAGGTGTGGAAAGT
CCCCAGGCTCCCCAGCAGGCAGAAGTATGCAAAGCATGCATCTCAATTAGTCAGCAACCATAGTCCCGCC
CCTAACTCCGCCCATCCCGCCCCTAACTCCGCCCAGTTCCGCCCATTCTCCGCCCCATGGCTGACTAATT
TTTTTTATTTATGCAGAGGCCGAGGCCGCCTCTGCCTCTGAGCTATTCCAGAAGTAGTGAGGAGGCTTTT
TTGGAGGCCTAGGCTTTTGCAAAAAGCTCCCGGGAGCTTGTATATCCATTTTCGGATCTGATCAAGAGAC
AGGATGAGGATCGTTTCGCATGATTGAACAAGATGGATTGCACGCAGGTTCTCCGGCCGCTTGGGTGGAG
AGGCTATTCGGCTATGACTGGGCACAACAGACAATCGGCTGCTCTGATGCCGCCGTGTTCCGGCTGTCAG
CGCAGGGGCGCCCGGTTCTTTTTGTCAAGACCGACCTGTCCGGTGCCCTGAATGAACTGCAGGACGAGGC
AGCGCGGCTATCGTGGCTGGCCACGACGGGCGTTCCTTGCGCAGCTGTGCTCGACGTTGTCACTGAAGCG
GGAAGGGACTGGCTGCTATTGGGCGAAGTGCCGGGGCAGGATCTCCTGTCATCTCACCTTGCTCCTGCCG
AGAAAGTATCCATCATGGCTGATGCAATGCGGCGGCTGCATACGCTTGATCCGGCTACCTGCCCATTCGA
CCACCAAGCGAAACATCGCATCGAGCGAGCACGTACTCGGATGGAAGCCGGTCTTGTCGATCAGGATGAT
CTGGACGAAGAGCATCAGGGGCTCGCGCCAGCCGAACTGTTCGCCAGGCTCAAGGCGCGCATGCCCGACG
GCGAGGATCTCGTCGTGACCCATGGCGATGCCTGCTTGCCGAATATCATGGTGGAAAATGGCCGCTTTTC
TGGATTCATCGACTGTGGCCGGCTGGGTGTGGCGGACCGCTATCAGGACATAGCGTTGGCTACCCGTGAT
ATTGCTGAAGAGCTTGGCGGCGAATGGGCTGACCGCTTCCTCGTGCTTTACGGTATCGCCGCTCCCGATT
CGCAGCGCATCGCCTTCTATCGCCTTCTTGACGAGTTCTTCTGAGCGGGACTCTGGGGTTCGCGAAATGA
CCGACCAAGCGACGCCCAACCTGCCATCACGAGATTTCGATTCCACCGCCGCCTTCTATGAAAGGTTGGG
CTTCGGAATCGTTTTCCGGGACGCCGGCTGGATGATCCTCCAGCGCGGGGATCTCATGCTGGAGTTCTTC
GCCCACCCCAACTTGTTTATTGCAGCTTATAATGGTTACAAATAAAGCAATAGCATCACAAATTTCACAA
ATAAAGCATTTTTTTCACTGCATTCTAGTTGTGGTTTGTCCAAACTCATCAATGTATCTTATCATGTCTG
TATACCGTCGACCTCTAGCTAGAGCTTGGCGTAATCATGGTCATAGCTGTTTCCTGTGTGAAATTGTTAT
CCGCTCACAATTCCACACAACATACGAGCCGGAAGCATAAAGTGTAAAGCCTGGGGTGCCTAATGAGTGA
GCTAACTCACATTAATTGCGTTGCGCTCACTGCCCGCTTTCCAGTCGGGAAACCTGTCGTGCCAGCTGCA
TTAATGAATCGGCCAACGCGCGGGGAGAGGCGGTTTGCGTATTGGGCGCTCTTCCGCTTCCTCGCTCACT
GACTCGCTGCGCTCGGTCGTTCGGCTGCGGCGAGCGGTATCAGCTCACTCAAAGGCGGTAATACGGTTAT
CCACAGAATCAGGGGATAACGCAGGAAAGAACATGTGAGCAAAAGGCCAGCAAAAGGCCAGGAACCGTAA
AAAGGCCGCGTTGCTGGCGTTTTTCCATAGGCTCCGCCCCCCTGACGAGCATCACAAAAATCGACGCTCA
AGTCAGAGGTGGCGAAACCCGACAGGACTATAAAGATACCAGGCGTTTCCCCCTGGAAGCTCCCTCGTGC
GCTCTCCTGTTCCGACCCTGCCGCTTACCGGATACCTGTCCGCCTTTCTCCCTTCGGGAAGCGTGGCGCT
TTCTCAATGCTCACGCTGTAGGTATCTCAGTTCGGTGTAGGTCGTTCGCTCCAAGCTGGGCTGTGTGCAC
GAACCCCCCGTTCAGCCCGACCGCTGCGCCTTATCCGGTAACTATCGTCTTGAGTCCAACCCGGTAAGAC
ACGACTTATCGCCACTGGCAGCAGCCACTGGTAACAGGATTAGCAGAGCGAGGTATGTAGGCGGTGCTAC
AGAGTTCTTGAAGTGGTGGCCTAACTACGGCTACACTAGAAGGACAGTATTTGGTATCTGCGCTCTGCTG
AAGCCAGTTACCTTCGGAAAAAGAGTTGGTAGCTCTTGATCCGGCAAACAAACCACCGCTGGTAGCGGTG
GTTTTTTTGTTTGCAAGCAGCAGATTACGCGCAGAAAAAAAGGATCTCAAGAAGATCCTTTGATCTTTTC
TACGGGGTCTGACGCTCAGTGGAACGAAAACTCACGTTAAGGGATTTTGGTCATGAGATTATCAAAAAGG
ATCTTCACCTAGATCCTTTTAAATTAAAAATGAAGTTTTAAATCAATCTAAAGTATATATGAGTAAACTT
GGTCTGACAGTTACCAATGCTTAATCAGTGAGGCACCTATCTCAGCGATCTGTCTATTTCGTTCATCCAT
AGTTGCCTGACTCCCCGTCGTGTAGATAACTACGATACGGGAGGGCTTACCATCTGGCCCCAGTGCTGCA
ATGATACCGCGAGACCCACGCTCACCGGCTCCAGATTTATCAGCAATAAACCAGCCAGCCGGAAGGGCCG
AGCGCAGAAGTGGTCCTGCAACTTTATCCGCCTCCATCCAGTCTATTAATTGTTGCCGGGAAGCTAGAGT
AAGTAGTTCGCCAGTTAATAGTTTGCGCAACGTTGTTGCCATTGCTACAGGCATCGTGGTGTCACGCTCG
TCGTTTGGTATGGCTTCATTCAGCTCCGGTTCCCAACGATCAAGGCGAGTTACATGATCCCCCATGTTGT
GCAAAAAAGCGGTTAGCTCCTTCGGTCCTCCGATCGTTGTCAGAAGTAAGTTGGCCGCAGTGTTATCACT
CATGGTTATGGCAGCACTGCATAATTCTCTTACTGTCATGCCATCCGTAAGATGCTTTTCTGTGACTGGT
GAGTACTCAACCAAGTCATTCTGAGAATAGTGTATGCGGCGACCGAGTTGCTCTTGCCCGGCGTCAATAC
GGGATAATACCGCGCCACATAGCAGAACTTTAAAAGTGCTCATCATTGGAAAACGTTCTTCGGGGCGAAA
ACTCTCAAGGATCTTACCGCTGTTGAGATCCAGTTCGATGTAACCCACTCGTGCACCCAACTGATCTTCA
GCATCTTTTACTTTCACCAGCGTTTCTGGGTGAGCAAAAACAGGAAGGCAAAATGCCGCAAAAAAGGGAA
TAAGGGCGACACGGAAATGTTGAATACTCATACTCTTCCTTTTTCAATATTATTGAAGCATTTATCAGGG
TTATTGTCTCATGAGCGGATACATATTTGAATGTATTTAGAAAAATAAACAAATAGGGGTTCCGCGCACA
TTTCCCCGAAAAGTGCCACCTGACGTC
Features (pLannotate 1.2.2; 21 found; start..end, strand, type, name):
     36..80      -  misc_feature   bom (fragment): basis of mobility region from pBR322
    235..614     +  enhancer       CMV enhancer: human cytomegalovirus immediate early enhancer
    615..818     +  promoter       CMV promoter: human cytomegalovirus (CMV) immediate early promoter
    814..847     +  LTR            5' LTR (truncated) (fragment): truncated 5' long terminal repeat (LTR) from HIV-1
    863..881     +  promoter       T7 promoter: promoter for bacteriophage T7 RNA polymerase
    973..997     +  CDS            3xFLAG (fragment): three tandem FLAG® epitope tags
   1022..3397    +  CDS            Ppargc1a: PRGC1_MOUSE - Also known as Pgc1, Pgc1a, Ppargc1. Experimental evidence at protein level: Swiss-Prot protein existence level 1. Transcriptional coactivator for steroid receptors and nuclear receptors. Greatly increases the transcriptional activity of PPARG and thyroid hormone receptor on the uncoupling protein promoter. Can regulate key mitochondrial genes that contribute to the program of adaptive thermogenesis. Plays an essential role in metabolic reprogramming in response to dietary availability through coordination of the expression of a wide array of genes involved in glucose and fatty ac
   3499..3723    +  polyA_signal   bGH poly(A) signal: bovine growth hormone polyadenylation signal
   3727..3748    +  promoter       SV40 promoter (fragment): SV40 enhancer and early promoter
   3769..4197    +  rep_origin     f1 ori (sequence partly withheld): f1 bacteriophage origin of replication; arrow indicates direction of (+) strand synthesis
   4211..4541    +  promoter       SV40 promoter: SV40 enhancer and early promoter
   4608..5399    +  CDS            neo: KKA2_KLEPN - Also known as kan, nptII. Experimental evidence at protein level: Swiss-Prot protein existence level 1. Resistance to kanamycin, neomycin, paromomycin, ribostamycin, butirosin and gentamicin B. From Klebsiella pneumoniae.
   5425..5583    +  CDS            ble (fragment): BLE_KLEPN - Experimental evidence at protein level: Swiss-Prot protein existence level 1. Binding protein with a strong affinity to the bleomycin family of antibiotics. Binds to CL990; an antimitotic-antibiotic compound. From Klebsiella pneumoniae.
   5578..5699    +  polyA_signal   SV40 poly(A) signal: SV40 polyadenylation signal
   5772..5788    -  protein_bind   lac operator: The lac repressor binds to the lac operator to inhibit transcription in E. coli. This inhibition can be relieved by adding lactose or isopropyl-β-D-thiogalactopyranoside (IPTG). lac repressor encoded by lacI
   5796..5826    -  promoter       lac promoter: promoter for the E. coli lac operon
   5841..5862    -  protein_bind   CAP binding site: CAP binding activates transcription in the presence of cAMP. E. coli catabolite activator protein
   5875..5967    -  CDS            lacI (fragment): lac repressor; lacI; The lac repressor binds to the lac operator to inhibit transcription in E. coli. This inhibition can be relieved by adding lactose or isopropyl-β-D-thiogalactopyranoside (IPTG).
   6150..6738    -  rep_origin     ori: high-copy-number ColE1/pMB1/pBR322/pUC origin of replication
   6909..7769    -  CDS            AmpR: β-lactamase; bla; confers resistance to ampicillin, carbenicillin, and related antibiotics
   7770..7874    -  promoter       AmpR promoter: bla
