>Addgene plasmid #1026 | pcDNA-f:PGC1 | addgene full sequence | sequence record 220058 | Addgene NGS Result
GACATTGATTATTGACTAGTTATTAATAGTAATCAATTACGGGGTCATTAGTTCATAGCCCATATATGGA
GTTCCGCGTTACATAACTTACGGTAAATGGCCCGCCTGGCTGACCGCCCAACGACCCCCGCCCATTGACG
TCAATAATGACGTATGTTCCCATAGTAACGCCAATAGGGACTTTCCATTGACGTCAATGGGTGGAGTATT
TACGGTAAACTGCCCACTTGGCAGTACATCAAGTGTATCATATGCCAAGTACGCCCCCTATTGACGTCAA
TGACGGTAAATGGCCCGCCTGGCATTATGCCCAGTACATGACCTTATGGGACTTTCCTACTTGGCAGTAC
ATCTACGTATTAGTCATCGCTATTACCATGGTGATGCGGTTTTGGCAGTACATCAATGGGCGTGGATAGC
GGTTTGACTCACGGGGATTTCCAAGTCTCCACCCCATTGACGTCAATGGGAGTTTGTTTTGGCACCAAAA
TCAACGGGACTTTCCAAAATGTCGTAACAACTCCGCCCCATTGACGCAAATGGGCGGTAGGCGTGTACGG
TGGGAGGTCTATATAAGCAGAGCTCTCTGGCTAACTAGAGAACCCACTGCTTACTGGCTTATCGAAATTA
ATACGACTCACTATAGGGAGACCCAAGCTGGCTAGTTAAGCTTGGTACCGAGCTCGGATCCACTAGTCCA
GTGTGGTGGAATTCTGCAGATATCCGGATCACCACCATGGACTACAAAGACGATGACGATAAAGCAAGAA
GAGCATCTGTGGGATCCTGCAGCCAAGACTCTGTATGGAGTGACATAGAGTGTGCTGCTCTGGTTGGTGA
GGACCAGCCTCTTTGCCCAGATCTTCCTGAACTTGACCTTTCTGAACTTGATGTGAATGACTTGGATACA
GACAGCTTTCTGGGTGGATTGAAGTGGTGTAGCGACCAATCGGAAATCATATCCAACCAGTACAACAATG
AGCCTGCGAACATATTTGAGAAGATAGATGAAGAGAATGAGGCAAACTTGCTAGCGGTCCTCACAGAGAC
ACTGGACAGTCTCCCCGTGGATGAAGACGGATTGCCCTCATTTGATGCACTGACAGATGGAGCCGTGACC
ACTGACAACGAGGCCAGTCCTTCCTCCATGCCTGACGGCACCCCTCCCCCTCAGGAGGCAGAAGAGCCGT
CTCTACTTAAGAAGCTCTTACTGGCACCAGCCAACACTCAGCTCAGCTACAATGAATGCAGCGGTCTTAG
CACTCAGAACCATGCAGCAAACCACACCCACAGGATCAGAACAAACCCTGCCATTGTTAAGACCGAGAAT
TCATGGAGCAATAAAGCGAAGAGCATTTGTCAACAGCAAAAGCCACAAAGACGTCCCTGCTCAGAGCTTC
TCAAGTATCTGACCACAAACGATGACCCTCCTCACACCAAACCCACAGAAAACAGGAACAGCAGCAGAGA
CAAATGTGCTTCCAAAAAGAAGTCCCATACACAACCGCAGTCGCAACATGCTCAAGCCAAACCAACAACT
TTATCTCTTCCTCTGACCCCAGAGTCACCAAATGACCCCAAGGGTTCCCCATTTGAGAACAAGACTATTG
AGCGAACCTTAAGTGTGGAACTCTCTGGAACTGCAGGCCTAACTCCTCCCACAACTCCTCCTCATAAAGC
CAACCAAGATAACCCTTTCAAGGCTTCGCCAAAGCTGAAGCCCTCTTGCAAGACCGTGGTGCCACCGCCA
ACCAAGAGGGCCCGGTACAGTGAGTGTTCTGGTACCCAAGGCAGCCACTCCACCAAGAAAGGGCCCGAGC
AATCTGAGTTGTACGCACAACTCAGCAAGTCCTCAGGGCTCAGCCGAGGACACGAGGAAAGGAAGACTAA
ACGGCCCAGTCTCCGGCTGTTTGGTGACCATGACTACTGTCAGTCACTCAATTCCAAAACGGATATACTC
ATTAACATATCACAGGAGCTCCAAGACTCTAGACAACTAGACTTCAAAGATGCCTCCTGTGACTGGCAGG
GGCACATCTGTTCTTCCACAGATTCAGGCCAGTGCTACCTGAGAGAGACTTTGGAGGCCAGCAAGCAGGT
CTCTCCTTGCAGCACCAGAAAACAGCTCCAAGACCAGGAAATCCGAGCGGAGCTGAACAAGCACTTCGGT
CATCCCTGTCAAGCTGTGTTTGACGACAAATCAGACAAGACCAGTGAACTAAGGGATGGCGACTTCAGTA
ATGAACAATTCTCCAAACTACCTGTGTTTATAAATTCAGGACTAGCCATGGATGGCCTATTTGATGACAG
TGAAGATGAAAGTGATAAACTGAGCTACCCTTGGGATGGCACGCAGCCCTATTCATTGTTCGATGTGTCG
CCTTCTTGCTCTTCCTTTAACTCTCCGTGTCGAGACTCAGTGTCACCACCGAAATCCTTATTTTCTCAAA
GACCCCAAAGGATGCGCTCTCGTTCAAGATCCTTTTCTCGACACAGGTCGTGTTCCCGATCACCATATTC
CAGGTCAAGATCAAGGTCCCCAGGCAGTAGATCCTCTTCAAGATCCTGTTACTACTATGAATCAAGCCAC
TACAGACACCGCACACACCGCAATTCTCCCTTGTATGTGAGATCACGTTCAAGGTCACCCTACAGCCGTA
GGCCCAGGTACGACAGCTATGAAGCCTATGAGCACGAAAGGCTCAAGAGGGATGAATACCGCAAAGAGCA
CGAGAAGCGGGAGTCTGAAAGGGCCAAACAGAGAGAGAGGCAGAAGCAGAAAGCAATTGAAGAGCGCCGT
GTGATTTACGTTGGTAAAATCAGACCTGACACAACGCGGACAGAATTGAGAGACCGCTTTGAAGTTTTTG
GTGAAATTGAGGAATGCACCGTAAATCTGCGGGATGATGGAGACAGCTATGGTTTCATCACCTACCGTTA
CACCTGTGACGCTTTCGCTGCTCTTGAGAATGGATATACTTTACGCAGGTCGAACGAAACTGACTTCGAG
CTGTACTTTTGTGGACGGAAGCAATTTTTCAAGTCTAACTATGCAGACCTAGATACCAACTCAGACGATT
TTGACCCTGCTTCCACCAAGAGCAAGTATGACTCTCTGGATTTTGATAGTTTACTGAAGGAAGCTCAGAG
AAGCTTGCGCAGGTAACTCGAGCATGCATCTAGTTAGTCAGTCTAGACTAGCTGACTAGAGGACCGGTCA
TCATCACCATCACCATTGAGTTTAAACCCGCTGATCAGCCTCGACTGTGCCTTCTAGTTGCCAGCCATCT
GTTGTTTGCCCCTCCCCCGTGCCTTCCTTGACCCTGGAAGGTGCCACTCCCACTGTCCTTTCCTAATAAA
ATGAGGAAATTGCATCGCATTGTCTGAGTAGGTGTCATTCTATTCTGGGGGGTGGGGTGGGGCAGGACAG
CAAGGGGGAGGATTGGGAAGACAATAGCAGGCATGCTGGGGATGCGGTGGGCTCTATGGCTTCTGAGGCG
GAAAGAACCAGCTGGGGCTCTAGGGGGTATCCCC
[124 nt withheld, positions 3535-3658]
C
[91 nt withheld, positions 3660-3750]
A
[49 nt withheld, positions 3752-3800]
CCTTTGACGTTGGAGTCCACGTTCTTT
[37 nt withheld, positions 3828-3864]
ACCCTATCTCGGTCTATTCTTTTGATTTATAAGGGATTTTGCCGATTTCGGCCTATTGGTTAAAAAATGA
GCTGATTTAACAAAAATTTAACGCGAATTAATTCTGTGGAATGTGTGTCAGTTAGGGTGTGGAAAGTCCC
CAGGCTCCCCAGCAGGCAGAAGTATGCAAAGCATGCATCTCAATTAGTCAGCAACCAGGTGTGGAAAGTC
CCCAGGCTCCCCAGCAGGCAGAAGTATGCAAAGCATGCATCTCAATTAGTCAGCAACCATAGTCCCGCCC
CTAACTCCGCCCATCCCGCCCCTAACTCCGCCCAGTTCCGCCCATTCTCCGCCCCATGGCTGACTAATTT
TTTTTATTTATGCAGAGGCCGAGGCCGCCTCTGCCTCTGAGCTATTCCAGAAGTAGTGAGGAGGCTTTTT
TGGAGGCCTAGGCTTTTGCAAAAAGCTCCCGGGAGCTTGTATATCCATTTTCGGATCTGATCAAGAGACA
GGATGAGGATCGTTTCGCATGATTGAACAAGATGGATTGCACGCAGGTTCTCCGGCCGCTTGGGTGGAGA
GGCTATTCGGCTATGACTGGGCACAACAGACAATCGGCTGCTCTGATGCCGCCGTGTTCCGGCTGTCAGC
GCAGGGGCGCCCGGTTCTTTTTGTCAAGACCGACCTGTCCGGTGCCCTGAATGAACTGCAGGACGAGGCA
GCGCGGCTATCGTGGCTGGCCACGACGGGCGTTCCTTGCGCAGCTGTGCTCGACGTTGTCACTGAAGCGG
GAAGGGACTGGCTGCTATTGGGCGAAGTGCCGGGGCAGGATCTCCTGTCATCTCACCTTGCTCCTGCCGA
GAAAGTATCCATCATGGCTGATGCAATGCGGCGGCTGCATACGCTTGATCCGGCTACCTGCCCATTCGAC
CACCAAGCGAAACATCGCATCGAGCGAGCACGTACTCGGATGGAAGCCGGTCTTGTCGATCAGGATGATC
TGGACGAAGAGCATCAGGGGCTCGCGCCAGCCGAACTGTTCGCCAGGCTCAAGGCGCGCATGCCCGACGG
CGAGGATCTCGTCGTGACCCATGGCGATGCCTGCTTGCCGAATATCATGGTGGAAAATGGCCGCTTTTCT
GGATTCATCGACTGTGGCCGGCTGGGTGTGGCGGACCGCTATCAGGACATAGCGTTGGCTACCCGTGATA
TTGCTGAAGAGCTTGGCGGCGAATGGGCTGACCGCTTCCTCGTGCTTTACGGTATCGCCGCTCCCGATTC
GCAGCGCATCGCCTTCTATCGCCTTCTTGACGAGTTCTTCTGAGCGGGACTCTGGGGTTCGCGAAATGAC
CGACCAAGCGACGCCCAACCTGCCATCACGAGATTTCGATTCCACCGCCGCCTTCTATGAAAGGTTGGGC
TTCGGAATCGTTTTCCGGGACGCCGGCTGGATGATCCTCCAGCGCGGGGATCTCATGCTGGAGTTCTTCG
CCCACCCCAACTTGTTTATTGCAGCTTATAATGGTTACAAATAAAGCAATAGCATCACAAATTTCACAAA
TAAAGCATTTTTTTCACTGCATTCTAGTTGTGGTTTGTCCAAACTCATCAATGTATCTTATCATGTCTGT
ATACCGTCGACCTCTAGCTAGAGCTTGGCGTAATCATGGTCATAGCTGTTTCCTGTGTGAAATTGTTATC
CGCTCACAATTCCACACAACATACGAGCCGGAAGCATAAAGTGTAAAGCCTGGGGTGCCTAATGAGTGAG
CTAACTCACATTAATTGCGTTGCGCTCACTGCCCGCTTTCCAGTCGGGAAACCTGTCGTGCCAGCTGCAT
TAATGAATCGGCCAACGCGCGGGGAGAGGCGGTTTGCGTATTGGGCGCTCTTCCGCTTCCTCGCTCACTG
ACTCGCTGCGCTCGGTCGTTCGGCTGCGGCGAGCGGTATCAGCTCACTCAAAGGCGGTAATACGGTTATC
CACAGAATCAGGGGATAACGCAGGAAAGAACATGTGAGCAAAAGGCCAGCAAAAGGCCAGGAACCGTAAA
AAGGCCGCGTTGCTGGCGTTTTTCCATAGGCTCCGCCCCCCTGACGAGCATCACAAAAATCGACGCTCAA
GTCAGAGGTGGCGAAACCCGACAGGACTATAAAGATACCAGGCGTTTCCCCCTGGAAGCTCCCTCGTGCG
CTCTCCTGTTCCGACCCTGCCGCTTACCGGATACCTGTCCGCCTTTCTCCCTTCGGGAAGCGTGGCGCTT
TCTCATAGCTCACGCTGTAGGTATCTCAGTTCGGTGTAGGTCGTTCGCTCCAAGCTGGGCTGTGTGCACG
AACCCCCCGTTCAGCCCGACCGCTGCGCCTTATCCGGTAACTATCGTCTTGAGTCCAACCCGGTAAGACA
CGACTTATCGCCACTGGCAGCAGCCACTGGTAACAGGATTAGCAGAGCGAGGTATGTAGGCGGTGCTACA
GAGTTCTTGAAGTGGTGGCCTAACTACGGCTACACTAGAAGAACAGTATTTGGTATCTGCGCTCTGCTGA
AGCCAGTTACCTTCGGAAAAAGAGTTGGTAGCTCTTGATCCGGCAAACAAACCACCGCTGGTAGCGGTGG
TTTTTTTGTTTGCAAGCAGCAGATTACGCGCAGAAAAAAAGGATCTCAAGAAGATCCTTTGATCTTTTCT
ACGGGGTCTGACGCTCAGTGGAACGAAAACTCACGTTAAGGGATTTTGGTCATGAGATTATCAAAAAGGA
TCTTCACCTAGATCCTTTTAAATTAAAAATGAAGTTTTAAATCAATCTAAAGTATATATGAGTAAACTTG
GTCTGACAGTTACCAATGCTTAATCAGTGAGGCACCTATCTCAGCGATCTGTCTATTTCGTTCATCCATA
GTTGCCTGACTCCCCGTCGTGTAGATAACTACGATACGGGAGGGCTTACCATCTGGCCCCAGTGCTGCAA
TGATACCGCGAGACCCACGCTCACCGGCTCCAGATTTATCAGCAATAAACCAGCCAGCCGGAAGGGCCGA
GCGCAGAAGTGGTCCTGCAACTTTATCCGCCTCCATCCAGTCTATTAATTGTTGCCGGGAAGCTAGAGTA
AGTAGTTCGCCAGTTAATAGTTTGCGCAACGTTGTTGCCATTGCTACAGGCATCGTGGTGTCACGCTCGT
CGTTTGGTATGGCTTCATTCAGCTCCGGTTCCCAACGATCAAGGCGAGTTACATGATCCCCCATGTTGTG
CAAAAAAGCGGTTAGCTCCTTCGGTCCTCCGATCGTTGTCAGAAGTAAGTTGGCCGCAGTGTTATCACTC
ATGGTTATGGCAGCACTGCATAATTCTCTTACTGTCATGCCATCCGTAAGATGCTTTTCTGTGACTGGTG
AGTACTCAACCAAGTCATTCTGAGAATAGTGTATGCGGCGACCGAGTTGCTCTTGCCCGGCGTCAATACG
GGATAATACCGCGCCACATAGCAGAACTTTAAAAGTGCTCATCATTGGAAAACGTTCTTCGGGGCGAAAA
CTCTCAAGGATCTTACCGCTGTTGAGATCCAGTTCGATGTAACCCACTCGTGCACCCAACTGATCTTCAG
CATCTTTTACTTTCACCAGCGTTTCTGGGTGAGCAAAAACAGGAAGGCAAAATGCCGCAAAAAAGGGAAT
AAGGGCGACACGGAAATGTTGAATACTCATACTCTTCCTTTTTCAATATTATTGAAGCATTTATCAGGGT
TATTGTCTCATGAGCGGATACATATTTGAATGTATTTAGAAAAATAAACAAATAGGGGTTCCGCGCACAT
TTCCCCGAAAAGTGCCACCTGACGTCGACGGATCGGGAGATCTCCCGATCCCCTATGGTGCACTCTCAGT
ACAATCTGCTCTGATGCCGCATAGTTAAGCCAGTATCTGCTCCCTGCTTGTGTGTTGGAGGTCGCTGAGT
AGTGCGCGAGCAAAATTTAAGCTACAACAAGGCAAGGCTTGACCGACAATTGCATGAAGAATCTGCTTAG
GGTTAGGCGTTTTGCGCTGCTTCGCGATGTACGGGCCAGATATACGCGTT
Features (pLannotate 1.2.2; 21 found; start..end, strand, type, name):
      1..380     +  enhancer       CMV enhancer: human cytomegalovirus immediate early enhancer
    381..584     +  promoter       CMV promoter: human cytomegalovirus (CMV) immediate early promoter
    580..613     +  LTR            5' LTR (truncated) (fragment): truncated 5' long terminal repeat (LTR) from HIV-1
    629..647     +  promoter       T7 promoter: promoter for bacteriophage T7 RNA polymerase
    739..763     +  CDS            3xFLAG (fragment): three tandem FLAG® epitope tags
    788..3163    +  CDS            Ppargc1a: PRGC1_MOUSE - Also known as Pgc1, Pgc1a, Ppargc1. Experimental evidence at protein level: Swiss-Prot protein existence level 1. Transcriptional coactivator for steroid receptors and nuclear receptors. Greatly increases the transcriptional activity of PPARG and thyroid hormone receptor on the uncoupling protein promoter. Can regulate key mitochondrial genes that contribute to the program of adaptive thermogenesis. Plays an essential role in metabolic reprogramming in response to dietary availability through coordination of the expression of a wide array of genes involved in glucose and fatty ac
   3265..3489    +  polyA_signal   bGH poly(A) signal: bovine growth hormone polyadenylation signal
   3493..3514    +  promoter       SV40 promoter (fragment): SV40 enhancer and early promoter
   3535..3963    +  rep_origin     f1 ori (sequence partly withheld): f1 bacteriophage origin of replication; arrow indicates direction of (+) strand synthesis
   3977..4306    +  promoter       SV40 promoter: SV40 enhancer and early promoter
   4373..5164    +  CDS            neo: KKA2_KLEPN - Also known as kan, nptII. Experimental evidence at protein level: Swiss-Prot protein existence level 1. Resistance to kanamycin, neomycin, paromomycin, ribostamycin, butirosin and gentamicin B. From Klebsiella pneumoniae.
   5190..5348    +  CDS            ble (fragment): BLE_KLEPN - Experimental evidence at protein level: Swiss-Prot protein existence level 1. Binding protein with a strong affinity to the bleomycin family of antibiotics. Binds to CL990; an antimitotic-antibiotic compound. From Klebsiella pneumoniae.
   5343..5464    +  polyA_signal   SV40 poly(A) signal: SV40 polyadenylation signal
   5537..5553    -  protein_bind   lac operator: The lac repressor binds to the lac operator to inhibit transcription in E. coli. This inhibition can be relieved by adding lactose or isopropyl-β-D-thiogalactopyranoside (IPTG). lac repressor encoded by lacI
   5561..5591    -  promoter       lac promoter: promoter for the E. coli lac operon
   5606..5627    -  protein_bind   CAP binding site: CAP binding activates transcription in the presence of cAMP. E. coli catabolite activator protein
   5640..5732    -  CDS            lacI (fragment): lac repressor; lacI; The lac repressor binds to the lac operator to inhibit transcription in E. coli. This inhibition can be relieved by adding lactose or isopropyl-β-D-thiogalactopyranoside (IPTG).
   5915..6503    -  rep_origin     ori: high-copy-number ColE1/pMB1/pBR322/pUC origin of replication
   6674..7534    -  CDS            AmpR: β-lactamase; bla; confers resistance to ampicillin, carbenicillin, and related antibiotics
   7535..7639    -  promoter       AmpR promoter: bla
   7698..7750    -  misc_feature   bom (fragment): basis of mobility region from pBR322
