[The description below was written by a language model from this plasmid's Addgene catalogue record and pLannotate feature annotations shown in this document.]
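Description:
pcDNA-f:PGC1 is a mammalian expression plasmid built on the Invitrogen pcDNA3.1 myc-His A backbone that carries the mouse Ppargc1a coding sequence (PPAR gamma coactivator 1 alpha, PGC-1α) with an N-terminal FLAG epitope. The roughly 2.4 kb insert was placed between the EcoRV and AgeI sites. It sits downstream of the human CMV immediate-early enhancer and promoter and upstream of the bovine growth hormone polyadenylation signal, giving strong constitutive expression in transfected mammalian cells. A T7 promoter between the CMV promoter and the insert would also permit in vitro transcription. The annotation detects only a short match to a FLAG sequence just ahead of the open reading frame, consistent with a single FLAG tag. No myc or His tag from the backbone is annotated after the insert, so the record does not indicate a C-terminal tag.

In E. coli the plasmid replicates from a high-copy ColE1/pUC-type origin and is selected with ampicillin through the β-lactamase gene; an f1 origin is also present. For mammalian cells, an SV40 early promoter drives the neomycin phosphotransferase gene, followed by the SV40 poly(A) signal, which allows G418 selection of stable lines. Short hits such as the HIV-1 LTR, ble, lacI and bom fragments are partial matches to backbone sequence rather than functional elements. The two sequence records, of 7,904 and 7,905 nt, show the same feature set in the same order and differ mainly in their start coordinate.

PGC-1α is a transcriptional coactivator of nuclear receptors involved in adaptive thermogenesis and mitochondrial gene programmes. The associated publication concerns its coupling of transcription to mRNA processing. The FLAG tag suits detection or immunoprecipitation of the overexpressed protein.
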