Addgene plasmid #1026: pcDNA-f:PGC1
Depositing lab: Bruce Spiegelman. Depositing organization: Dana-Farber Cancer Institute. Publication: Direct coupling of transcription and mRNA processing through the thermogenic coactivator PGC-1. Monsalve M, Wu Z, Adelmant G, Puigserver P, Fan M, Spiegelman BM. Mol Cell 2000 Aug;6(2):307-16. 10.1016/S1097-2765(00)00031-9 PubMed 10983978.
Backbone
  Vector backbone: pcDNA3.1 myc-His A
  Backbone manufacturer: Invitrogen
  Backbone size w/o insert (bp): 5500
  Vector type: Mammalian Expression
Growth in bacteria
  Bacterial resistance: Ampicillin, 100 μg/mL
  Growth temperature: 37°C
  Growth strain: DH5alpha
  Copy number: High Copy
Gene/Insert
  Gene/Insert name: PPAR gamma coactivator 1 alpha (alt names: PGC1 alpha; PGC1a; PGC-1a)
  Species: M. musculus (mouse)
  Insert size (bp): 2400
  GenBank ID: NM_008904
  Entrez Gene: Ppargc1a (a.k.a. A830037N07Rik, Gm11133, PGC-1, PPARGC-1-alpha, Pgc-1alpha, Pgc1, Pgco1, Ppargc1)
  Tag / fusion protein: Flag (N terminal on insert)
  Cloning method: Restriction Enzyme; 5′ cloning site EcoRV (not destroyed); 3′ cloning site AgeI (not destroyed)
  Sequencing primers: 5′ CMV-F; 3′ BGH-rev
Terms and licenses: Academic/Nonprofit Terms; Industry Terms: Not Available to Industry
How to cite: pcDNA-f:PGC1 was a gift from Bruce Spiegelman (Addgene plasmid # 1026 ; http://n2t.net/addgene:1026 ; RRID:Addgene_1026)
