>Addgene plasmid #1026 | pcDNA-f:PGC1 | addgene partial sequence | sequence record 16396 | 1026 with CMV-F
GCAGAGCTCTCTGGCTAACTAGAGAACCCACTGCTTACTGGCTTATCGAAATTAATACGACTCACTATAG
GGAGACCCAAGCTGGCTAGTTAAGCTTGGTACCGAGCTCGGATCCACTAGTCCAGTGTGGTGGAATTCTG
CAGATATCCGGATCACCACCATGGACTACAAAGACGATGACGATAAAGCAAGAAGAGCATCTGTGGGATC
CTGCAGCCAAGACTCTGTATGGAGTGACATAGAGTGTGCTGCTCTGGTTGGTGAGGACCAGCCTCTTTGC
CCAGATCTTCCTGAACTTGACCTTTCTGAACTTGATGTGAATGACTTGGATACAGACAGCTTTCTGGGTG
GATTGAAGTGGTGTAGCGACCAATCGGAAATCATATCCAACCAGTACAACAATGAGCCTGCGAACATATT
TGAGAAGATAGATGAAGAGAATGAGGCAAACTTGCTAGCGGTCCTCACAGAGACACTGGACAGTCTCCCC
GTGGATGAAGACGGATTGCCCTCATTTGATGCACTGACAGATGGAGCCGTGACCACTGACAACGAGGCCA
GTCCTTCCTCCATGCCTGACGGCACCCCTCCCCCTCAGGAGGCAGAAGAGCCGTCTCTACTTAAGAAGCT
CTTACTGGCACCAGCCAACACTCAGCTCAGCTACAATGAATGCAGCGGTCTTAGCACTCAGAACCATGCA
GCAAACCACACCCACAGGATCAGAACAAACCCTGCCATTGTTAAGACCGAGAATTCATGGAGCAATAAAG
CGAAGAGCATTTGTCAACAGCAAAAGCCACAAAGACGTCCCTGCTCAGAGCTTCTCAAGTATCTGACCAC
AAACGATGACCCTCCTCACACCAAACCCACAGAAAACAGGAACAGCAGCAGAGACAAATGTGCTTCCAAA
AAGAAGTCCCATACACAACCGCAGTCGCAACATGCTCAAGCCAAACCAACAACTTTAT
